Addgene plasmid #83738: MSCV-6NBC-GFP-PGK-Puro-Barcode61
Purpose: individual 6N barcode to make barcoded cell line variants
Depositing lab: Monte Winslow. Depositing organization: Stanford University. Publication: An in vivo multiplexed small-molecule screening platform. Gruner BM, Schulze CJ, Yang D, Ogasawara D, Dix MM, Rogers ZN, Chuang CH, McFarland CD, Chiou SH, Brown JM, Cravatt BF, Bogyo M, Winslow MM. Nat Methods. 2016 Sep 12. doi: 10.1038/nmeth.3992. PubMed 27617390.
Backbone
  Vector backbone: MSCV
  Vector type: Retroviral
  Selectable markers: Puromycin
Growth in bacteria
  Bacterial resistance: Ampicillin, 100 μg/mL
  Growth temperature: 37°C
  Growth strain: DH5alpha
  Copy number: High Copy
Gene/Insert
  Gene/Insert name: Barcode61
  Species: Synthetic
  Cloning method: Restriction Enzyme; 5′ cloning site BglII (destroyed during cloning); 3′ cloning site EcoRI (not destroyed)
  Sequencing primers: 5′ CCCTTGAACCTCCTCGTTCGACC
Terms and licenses: Academic/Nonprofit Terms; Industry Terms: Not Available to Industry
How to cite: MSCV-6NBC-GFP-PGK-Puro-Barcode61 was a gift from Monte Winslow (Addgene plasmid # 83738 ; http://n2t.net/addgene:83738 ; RRID:Addgene_83738)
