[The description below was written by a language model from this plasmid's Addgene catalogue record and pLannotate feature annotations shown in this document.]
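Description:
MSCV-6NBC-GFP-PGK-Puro-Barcode61 is a gammaretroviral transfer vector built on the murine stem cell virus (MSCV) backbone, about 7.0 kb in size, designed to stably mark mammalian cells with a defined synthetic DNA barcode. It is propagated in E. coli as a high-copy plasmid through a ColE1/pUC-type origin and selected with ampicillin via the β-lactamase gene. The remaining bacterial-side annotations (lac promoter/operator, and fragments of lacI, lacZα, rop, bom, tetracycline resistance and env) are non-functional remnants of the plasmid's cloning history.

The proviral region is flanked by 5′ and 3′ MESV-derived long terminal repeats, with the Ψ packaging signal and a truncated, start-codon-less gag segment that together promote efficient encapsidation of the vector RNA when gag-pol and env are supplied in trans by packaging cells. Downstream, an EGFP coding sequence sits where it would be expressed from the 5′ LTR, followed by an internal mouse PGK promoter driving puromycin N-acetyltransferase, so transduced cells can be both tracked by green fluorescence and selected with puromycin. The insert, Barcode61, is a synthetic six-nucleotide ("6N") barcode cloned between a BglII site (destroyed) and an EcoRI site. It is not annotated as a separate feature in the table, so its exact position is not stated, though the construct name suggests that it lies next to the GFP cassette.

According to the record, this is one individual member of a set of barcoded vectors used to generate uniquely tagged cell line variants. The associated work describes a multiplexed in vivo small-molecule screening platform, in which integrated barcodes would allow differently labelled cell populations to be pooled and distinguished.
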