Features (pLannotate 1.2.2; 19 found; start..end, strand, type, name):
    579..920     +  misc_feature   MESV Ψ: packaging signal of murine embryonic stem cell virus
    987..1403    +  CDS            gag (truncated): truncated Moloney murine leukemia virus (MMLV) gag gene lacking the start codon
   1427..2143    +  CDS            EGFP: EGFP is a basic (constitutively fluorescent) green fluorescent protein published in 1996, derived from Aequorea victoria. It is reported to be a rapidly-maturing weak dimer with moderate acid sensitivity.
   2161..2660    +  promoter       PGK promoter: mouse phosphoglycerate kinase 1 promoter
   2681..3280    +  CDS            PuroR: puromycin N-acetyltransferase; pac from Streptomyces alboniger; confers resistance to puromycin
   3380..3894    +  LTR            3' LTR: 3' long terminal repeat from murine embryonic stem cell virus
   4087..4103    -  protein_bind   lac operator: The lac repressor binds to the lac operator to inhibit transcription in E. coli. This inhibition can be relieved by adding lactose or isopropyl-β-D-thiogalactopyranoside (IPTG). lac repressor encoded by lacI
   4111..4141    -  promoter       lac promoter: promoter for the E. coli lac operon
   4156..4177    -  protein_bind   CAP binding site: CAP binding activates transcription in the presence of cAMP. E. coli catabolite activator protein
   4190..4282    -  CDS            lacI (fragment): lac repressor; lacI; The lac repressor binds to the lac operator to inhibit transcription in E. coli. This inhibition can be relieved by adding lactose or isopropyl-β-D-thiogalactopyranoside (IPTG).
   4465..5053    -  rep_origin     ori: high-copy-number ColE1/pMB1/pBR322/pUC origin of replication
   5224..6084    -  CDS            AmpR: β-lactamase; bla; confers resistance to ampicillin, carbenicillin, and related antibiotics
   6085..6189    -  promoter       AmpR promoter: bla
   6284..6319    +  CDS            rop (fragment): Rop protein, which maintains plasmids at low copy number; rop
   6421..6520    +  misc_feature   bom (fragment): basis of mobility region from pBR322
   6526..6675    -  CDS            lacZα (fragment): LacZα fragment of β-galactosidase; lacZ fragment
   6675..6876    -  CDS            TcR (fragment): tetracycline efflux protein; tet; confers resistance to tetracycline
   6877..6975    +  CDS            env (fragment): murine leukemia virus gPr80 envelope polyprotein precursor; env; proteolytically cleaved into gp70SU and p15TM subunits
   7017..515     +  LTR            5' LTR (across the origin): 5' long terminal repeat from murine embryonic stem cell virus
>Addgene plasmid #83738 | MSCV-6NBC-GFP-PGK-Puro-Barcode61 | depositor full sequence | sequence record 159908 | Full Sequence
TGAAAGACCCCACCTGTAGGTTTGGCAAGCTAGCTTAAGTAACGCCATTTTGCAAGGCATGGAAAATACA
TAACTGAGAATAGAGAAGTTCAGATCAAGGTTAGGAACAGAGAGACAGCAGAATATGGGCCAAACAGGAT
ATCTGTGGTAAGCAGTTCCTGCCCCGGCTCAGGGCCAAGAACAGATGGTCCCCAGATGCGGTCCCGCCCT
CAGCAGTTTCTAGAGAACCATCAGATGTTTCCAGGGTGCCCCAAGGACCTGAAATGACCCTGTGCCTTAT
TTGAACTAACCAATCAGTTCGCTTCTCGCTTCTGTTCGCGCGCTTCTGCTCCCCGAGCTCAATAAAAGAG
CCCACAACCCCTCACTCGGCGCGCCAGTCCTCCGATAGACTGCGTCGCCCGGGTACCCGTATTCCCAATA
AAGCCTCTTGCTGTTTGCATCCGAATCGTGGACTCGCTGATCCTTGGGAGGGTCTCCTCAGATTGATTGA
CTGCCCACCTCGGGGGTCTTTCATTTGGAGGTTCCACCGAGATTTGGAGACCCCTGCCCAGGGACCACCG
ACCCCCCCGCCGGGAGGTAAGCTGGCCAGCGGTCGTTTCGTGTCTGTCTCTGTCTTTGTGCGTGTTTGTG
CCGGCATCTAATGTTTGCGCCTGCGTCTGTACTAGTTAGCTAACTAGCTCTGTATCTGGCGGACCCGTGG
TGGAACTGACGAGTTCTGAACACCCGGCCGCAACCCTGGGAGACGTCCCAGGGACTTTGGGGGCCGTTTT
TGTGGCCCGACCTGAGGAAGGGAGTCGATGTGGAATCCGACCCCGTCAGGATATGTGGTTCTGGTAGGAG
ACGAGAACCTAAAACAGTTCCCGCCTCCGTCTGAATTTTTGCTTTCGGTTTGGAACCGAAGCCGCGCGTC
TTGTCTGCTGCAGCGCTGCAGCATCGTTCTGTGTTGTCTCTGTCTGACTGTGTTTCTGTATTTGTCTGAA
AATTAGGGCCAGACTGTTACCACTCCCTTAAGTTTGACCTTAGGTCACTGGAAAGATGTCGAGCGGATCG
CTCACAACCAGTCGGTAGATGTCAAGAAGAGACGTTGGGTTACCTTCTGCTCTGCAGAATGGCCAACCTT
TAACGTCGGATGGCCGCGAGACGGCACCTTTAACCGAGACCTCATCACCCAGGTTAAGATCAAGGTCTTT
TCACCTGGCCCGCATGGACACCCAGACCAGGTCCCCTACATCGTGACCTGGGAAGCCTTGGCTTTTGACC
CCCCTCCCTGGGTCAAGCCCTTTGTACACCCTAAGCCTCCGCCTCCTCTTCCTCCATCCGCCCCGTCTCT
CCCCCTTGAACCTCCTCGTTCGACCCCGCCTCGATCCTCCCTTTATCCAGCCCTCACTCCTTCTCTAGGC
GCCGGAATTAGATCCTGTCATCCACCATGGTGAGCAAGGGCGAGGAGCTGTTCACCGGGGTGGTGCCCAT
CCTGGTCGAGCTGGACGGCGACGTAAACGGCCACAAGTTCAGCGTGTCCGGCGAGGGCGAGGGCGATGCC
ACCTACGGCAAGCTGACCCTGAAGTTCATCTGCACCACCGGCAAGCTGCCCGTGCCCTGGCCCACCCTCG
TGACCACCCTGACCTACGGCGTGCAGTGCTTCAGCCGCTACCCCGACCACATGAAGCAGCACGACTTCTT
CAAGTCCGCCATGCCCGAAGGCTACGTCCAGGAGCGCACCATCTTCTTCAAGGACGACGGCAACTACAAG
ACCCGCGCCGAGGTGAAGTTCGAGGGCGACACCCTGGTGAACCGCATCGAGCTGAAGGGCATCGACTTCA
AGGAGGACGGCAACATCCTGGGGCACAAGCTGGAGTACAACTACAACAGCCACAACGTCTATATCATGGC
CGACAAGCAGAAGAACGGCATCAAGGTGAACTTCAAGATCCGCCACAACATCGAGGACGGCAGCGTGCAG
CTCGCCGACCACTACCAGCAGAACACCCCCATCGGCGACGGCCCCGTGCTGCTGCCCGACAACCACTACC
TGAGCACCCAGTCCGCCCTGAGCAAAGACCCCAACGAGAAGCGCGATCACATGGTCCTGCTGGAGTTCGT
GACCGCCGCCGGGATCACTCTCGGCATGGACGAGCTGTACAAGTAGCGGAGAATTCTACCGGGTAGGGGA
GGCGCTTTTCCCAAGGCAGTCTGGAGCATGCGCTTTAGCAGCCCCGCTGGGCACTTGGCGCTACACAAGT
GGCCTCTGGCCTCGCACACATTCCACATCCACCGGTAGGCGCCAACCGGCTCCGTTCTTTGGTGGCCCCT
TCGCGCCACCTTCTACTCCTCCCCTAGTCAGGAAGTTCCCCCCCGCCCCGCAGCTCGCGTCGTGCAGGAC
GTGACAAATGGAAGTAGCACGTCTCACTAGTCTCGTGCAGATGGACAGCACCGCTGAGCAATGGAAGCGG
GTAGGCCTTTGGGGCAGCGGCCAATAGCAGCTTTGCTCCTTCGCTTTCTGGGCTCAGAGGCTGGGAAGGG
GTGGGTCCGGGGGCGGGCTCAGGGGCGGGCTCAGGGGCGGGGCGGGCGCCCGAAGGTCCTCCGGAGGCCC
GGCATTCTGCACGCTTCAAAAGCGCACGTCTGCCGCGCTGTTCTCCTCTTCCTCATCTCCGGGCCTTTCG
ACCTGCAGCCCAAGCTTACCATGACCGAGTACAAGCCCACGGTGCGCCTCGCCACCCGCGACGACGTCCC
CAGGGCCGTACGCACCCTCGCCGCCGCGTTCGCCGACTACCCCGCCACGCGCCACACCGTCGATCCGGAC
CGCCACATCGAGCGGGTCACCGAGCTGCAAGAACTCTTCCTCACGCGCGTCGGGCTCGACATCGGCAAGG
TGTGGGTCGCGGACGACGGCGCCGCGGTGGCGGTCTGGACCACGCCGGAGAGCGTCGAAGCGGGGGCGGT
GTTCGCCGAGATCGGCCCGCGCATGGCCGAGTTGAGCGGTTCCCGGCTGGCCGCGCAGCAACAGATGGAA
GGCCTCCTGGCGCCGCACCGGCCCAAGGAGCCCGCGTGGTTCCTGGCCACCGTCGGCGTCTCGCCCGACC
ACCAGGGCAAGGGTCTGGGCAGCGCCGTCGTGCTCCCCGGAGTGGAGGCGGCCGAGCGCGCCGGGGTGCC
CGCCTTCCTGGAGACCTCCGCGCCCCGCAACCTCCCCTTCTACGAGCGGCTCGGCTTCACCGTCACCGCC
GACGTCGAGGTGCCCGAAGGACCGCGCACCTGGTGCATGACCCGCAAGCCCGGTGCCTGACGCCCGCCCC
ACGACCCGCAGCGCCCGACCGAAAGGAGCGCACGACCCCATGCATCGATAAAATAAAAGATTTTATTTAG
TCTCCAGAAAAAGGGGGGAATGAAAGACCCCACCTGTAGGTTTGGCAAGCTAGCTTAAGTAACGCCATTT
TGCAAGGCATGGAAAATACATAACTGAGAATAGAGAAGTTCAGATCAAGGTTAGGAACAGAGAGACAGCA
GAATATGGGCCAAACAGGATATCTGTGGTAAGCAGTTCCTGCCCCGGCTCAGGGCCAAGAACAGATGGTC
CCCAGATGCGGTCCCGCCCTCAGCAGTTTCTAGAGAACCATCAGATGTTTCCAGGGTGCCCCAAGGACCT
GAAATGACCCTGTGCCTTATTTGAACTAACCAATCAGTTCGCTTCTCGCTTCTGTTCGCGCGCTTCTGCT
CCCCGAGCTCAATAAAAGAGCCCACAACCCCTCACTCGGCGCGCCAGTCCTCCGATAGACTGCGTCGCCC
GGGTACCCGTGTATCCAATAAACCCTCTTGCAGTTGCATCCGACTTGTGGTCTCGCTGTTCCTTGGGAGG
GTCTCCTCTGAGTGATTGACTACCCGTCAGCGGGGGTCTTTCATGGGTAACAGTTTCTTGAAGTTGGAGA
ACAACATTCTGAGGGTAGGAGTCGAATATTAAGTAATCCTGACTCAATTAGCCACTGTTTTGAATCCACA
TACTCCAATACTCCTGAAATAGTTCATTATGGACAGCGCAGAAGAGCTGGGGAGAATTAATTCGTAATCA
TGGTCATAGCTGTTTCCTGTGTGAAATTGTTATCCGCTCACAATTCCACACAACATACGAGCCGGAAGCA
TAAAGTGTAAAGCCTGGGGTGCCTAATGAGTGAGCTAACTCACATTAATTGCGTTGCGCTCACTGCCCGC
TTTCCAGTCGGGAAACCTGTCGTGCCAGCTGCATTAATGAATCGGCCAACGCGCGGGGAGAGGCGGTTTG
CGTATTGGGCGCTCTTCCGCTTCCTCGCTCACTGACTCGCTGCGCTCGGTCGTTCGGCTGCGGCGAGCGG
TATCAGCTCACTCAAAGGCGGTAATACGGTTATCCACAGAATCAGGGGATAACGCAGGAAAGAACATGTG
AGCAAAAGGCCAGCAAAAGGCCAGGAACCGTAAAAAGGCCGCGTTGCTGGCGTTTTTCCATAGGCTCCGC
CCCCCTGACGAGCATCACAAAAATCGACGCTCAAGTCAGAGGTGGCGAAACCCGACAGGACTATAAAGAT
ACCAGGCGTTTCCCCCTGGAAGCTCCCTCGTGCGCTCTCCTGTTCCGACCCTGCCGCTTACCGGATACCT
GTCCGCCTTTCTCCCTTCGGGAAGCGTGGCGCTTTCTCATAGCTCACGCTGTAGGTATCTCAGTTCGGTG
TAGGTCGTTCGCTCCAAGCTGGGCTGTGTGCACGAACCCCCCGTTCAGCCCGACCGCTGCGCCTTATCCG
GTAACTATCGTCTTGAGTCCAACCCGGTAAGACACGACTTATCGCCACTGGCAGCAGCCACTGGTAACAG
GATTAGCAGAGCGAGGTATGTAGGCGGTGCTACAGAGTTCTTGAAGTGGTGGCCTAACTACGGCTACACT
AGAAGGACAGTATTTGGTATCTGCGCTCTGCTGAAGCCAGTTACCTTCGGAAAAAGAGTTGGTAGCTCTT
GATCCGGCAAACAAACCACCGCTGGTAGCGGTGGTTTTTTTGTTTGCAAGCAGCAGATTACGCGCAGAAA
AAAAGGATCTCAAGAAGATCCTTTGATCTTTTCTACGGGGTCTGACGCTCAGTGGAACGAAAACTCACGT
TAAGGGATTTTGGTCATGAGATTATCAAAAAGGATCTTCACCTAGATCCTTTTAAATTAAAAATGAAGTT
TTAAATCAATCTAAAGTATATATGAGTAAACTTGGTCTGACAGTTACCAATGCTTAATCAGTGAGGCACC
TATCTCAGCGATCTGTCTATTTCGTTCATCCATAGTTGCCTGACTCCCCGTCGTGTAGATAACTACGATA
CGGGAGGGCTTACCATCTGGCCCCAGTGCTGCAATGATACCGCGAGACCCACGCTCACCGGCTCCAGATT
TATCAGCAATAAACCAGCCAGCCGGAAGGGCCGAGCGCAGAAGTGGTCCTGCAACTTTATCCGCCTCCAT
CCAGTCTATTAATTGTTGCCGGGAAGCTAGAGTAAGTAGTTCGCCAGTTAATAGTTTGCGCAACGTTGTT
GCCATTGCTACAGGCATCGTGGTGTCACGCTCGTCGTTTGGTATGGCTTCATTCAGCTCCGGTTCCCAAC
GATCAAGGCGAGTTACATGATCCCCCATGTTGTGCAAAAAAGCGGTTAGCTCCTTCGGTCCTCCGATCGT
TGTCAGAAGTAAGTTGGCCGCAGTGTTATCACTCATGGTTATGGCAGCACTGCATAATTCTCTTACTGTC
ATGCCATCCGTAAGATGCTTTTCTGTGACTGGTGAGTACTCAACCAAGTCATTCTGAGAATAGTGTATGC
GGCGACCGAGTTGCTCTTGCCCGGCGTCAATACGGGATAATACCGCGCCACATAGCAGAACTTTAAAAGT
GCTCATCATTGGAAAACGTTCTTCGGGGCGAAAACTCTCAAGGATCTTACCGCTGTTGAGATCCAGTTCG
ATGTAACCCACTCGTGCACCCAACTGATCTTCAGCATCTTTTACTTTCACCAGCGTTTCTGGGTGAGCAA
AAACAGGAAGGCAAAATGCCGCAAAAAAGGGAATAAGGGCGACACGGAAATGTTGAATACTCATACTCTT
CCTTTTTCAATATTATTGAAGCATTTATCAGGGTTATTGTCTCATGAGCGGATACATATTTGAATGTATT
TAGAAAAATAAACAAATAGGGGTTCCGCGCACATTTCCCCGAAAAGTGCCACCTGACGTCTAAGAAACCA
TTATTATCATGACATTAACCTATAAAAATAGGCGTATCACGAGGCCCTTTCGTCTCGCGCGTTTCGGTGA
TGACGGTGAAAACCTCTGACACATGCAGCTCCCGGAGACGGTCACAGCTTGTCTGTAAGCGGATGCCGGG
AGCAGACAAGCCCGTCAGGGCGCGTCAGCGGGTGTTGGCGGGTGTCGGGGCTGGCTTAACTATGCGGCAT
CAGAGCAGATTGTACTGAGAGTGCACCATATGCGGTGTGAAATACCGCACAGATGCGTAAGGAGAAAATA
CCGCATCAGGCGCCATTCGCCATTCAGGCTGCGCAACTGTTGGGAAGGGCGATCGGTGCGGGCCTCTTCG
CTATTACGCCAGCTGGCGAAAGGGGGATGTGCTGCAAGGCGATTAAGTTGGGTAACGCCAGGGTTTTCCC
AGTCACGACGTTGTAAAACGACGGCGCAAGGAATGGTGCATGCAAGGAGATGGCGCCCAACAGTCCCCCG
GCCACGGGGCCTGCCACCATACCCACGCCGAAACAAGCGCTCATGAGCCCGAAGTGGCGAGCCCGATCTT
CCCCATCGGTGATGTCGGCGATATAGGCGCCAGCAACCGCACCTGTGGCGCCGGTGATGCCGGCCACGAT
GCGTCCGGCGTAGAGGCGATTAGTCCAATTTGTTAAAGACAGGATATCAGTGGTCCAGGCTCTAGTTTTG
ACTCAACAATATCACCAGCTGAAGCCTATAGAGTACGAGCCATAGATAAAATAAAAGATTTTATTTAGTC
TCCAGAAAAAGGGGGGAA
