>Addgene plasmid #83738 | MSCV-6NBC-GFP-PGK-Puro-Barcode61 | addgene partial sequence | sequence record 165433 | pLXSN5 5'-CCCTTGAACCTCCTCGTTCGACC-3'
CAGCCCTCACTCCTTCTCTAGGCGCCGGAATTAGATCCTGTCATCCACCATGGTGAGCAAGGGCGAGGAG
CTGTTCACCGGGGTGGTGCCCATCCTGGTCGAGCTGGACGGCGACGTAAACGGCCACAAGTTCAGCGTGT
CCGGCGAGGGCGAGGGCGATGCCACCTACGGCAAGCTGACCCTGAAGTTCATCTGCACCACCGGCAAGCT
GCCCGTGCCCTGGCCCACCCTCGTGACCACCCTGACCTACGGCGTGCAGTGCTTCAGCCGCTACCCCGAC
CACATGAAGCAGCACGACTTCTTCAAGTCCGCCATGCCCGAAGGCTACGTCCAGGAGCGCACCATCTTCT
TCAAGGACGACGGCAACTACAAGACCCGCGCCGAGGTGAAGTTCGAGGGCGACACCCTGGTGAACCGCAT
CGAGCTGAAGGGCATCGACTTCAAGGAGGACGGCAACATCCTGGGGCACAAGCTGGAGTACAACTACAAC
AGCCACAACGTCTATATCATGGCCGACAAGCAGAAGAACGGCATCAAGGTGAACTTCAAGATCCGCCACA
ACATCGAGGACGGCAGCGTGCAGCTCGCCGACCACTACCAGCAGAACACCCCCATCGGCGACGGCCCCGT
GCTGCTGCCCGACAACCACTACCTGAGCACCCAGTCCGCCCTGAGCAAAGACCCCAACGAGAAGCGCGAT
CACATGGTCCTGCTGGAGTTCGTGACCGCCGCCGGGATCACTCTCGGCATGGACGAGCTGTACAAGTAGC
GGAGAATTCTACCGGGTAGGGGAGGCGCTTTTCCCAAGGCAGTCTGGAGCATGCGCTTTAG
